Addgene plasmid #238744: HaloTag-CISH Fusion Vector
Purpose: Express HaloTag-CISH Fusion Protein in Mammalian Cells under a CMV promoter
Depositing lab: Promega Corporation.
Backbone
  Vector backbone: pFN28A HaloTag(R) CMV-neo Flexi(R) Vector
  Vector type: Mammalian Expression
  Selectable markers: Neomycin
Growth in bacteria
  Bacterial resistance: Ampicillin, 100 μg/mL
  Growth temperature: 37°C
  Growth strain: DH5alpha
  Copy number: High Copy
Gene/Insert
  Gene/Insert name: CISH
  Species: H. sapiens (human)
  Mutation: None
  Entrez Gene: CISH (a.k.a. BACTS2, CIS, CIS-1, G18, SOCS)
  Promoter: CMV
  Tag / fusion protein: HaloTag (R) (N terminal on backbone)
  Cloning method: Other
Terms and licenses: Academic/Nonprofit Terms; Industry Terms
How to cite: HaloTag-CISH Fusion Vector was a gift from Promega Corporation (Addgene plasmid # 238744 ; http://n2t.net/addgene:238744 ; RRID:Addgene_238744)
