[The description below was written by a language model from this plasmid's Addgene catalogue record and pLannotate feature annotations shown in this document.]
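Description:
HaloTag-CISH Fusion Vector is a mammalian expression plasmid of about 6.9 kb, built on the pFN28A HaloTag CMV-neo Flexi backbone, that produces human CISH with an N-terminal HaloTag. In bacteria it is maintained at high copy through a ColE1/pUC-type origin and selected with ampicillin via the β-lactamase gene. A ColE1-derived cer site is also present, which helps keep the plasmid in monomeric form. For mammalian cells, a separate cassette consisting of the SV40 enhancer/early promoter, the neo (nptII) gene and a synthetic polyadenylation signal allows neomycin-class selection of stable transfectants.

The expression unit begins with the human CMV immediate-early enhancer and promoter, followed by a chimeric β-globin/immunoglobulin intron that generally improves transcript processing and expression. A T7 promoter lies just upstream of the coding region, with a partial T7 terminator downstream, so the fusion could also be transcribed by T7 RNA polymerase. The open reading frame encodes HaloTag, a modified bacterial dehalogenase that bonds covalently to chloroalkane ligands, then a TEV protease recognition site, then unmutated human CISH. An SV40 poly(A) signal is annotated downstream of the insert, on the reverse strand. Several other short annotated fragments (SET1, large T antigen, M13 ori, bom, tnpA) appear to be partial matches to backbone sequence rather than functional elements.

CISH is a SOCS-family protein that negatively regulates cytokine signalling through the JAK-STAT5 pathway and may act as a substrate-recognition subunit of an ECS-type E3 ubiquitin ligase. The record states only that the plasmid is for expressing the fusion in mammalian cells. In general, HaloTag permits fluorescent labelling or capture on ligand-bearing resin, and the TEV site allows release of CISH from the tag.
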