Features (pLannotate 1.2.2; 22 found; start..end, strand, type, name):
    140..517     +  enhancer       CMV enhancer: human cytomegalovirus immediate early enhancer
    519..718     +  promoter       CMV promoter: human cytomegalovirus (CMV) immediate early promoter
    857..989     +  intron         chimeric intron: chimera between introns from human β-globin and immunoglobulin heavy chain genes
   1033..1051    +  promoter       T7 promoter: promoter for bacteriophage T7 RNA polymerase
   1067..1957    +  CDS            HaloTag®: modified bacterial dehalogenase that forms covalent bonds with chloroalkane derivatives
   1970..1990    +  CDS            TEV site: tobacco etch virus (TEV) protease recognition and cleavage site
   2006..2779    +  CDS            CISH: CISH_HUMAN - Also known as G18. Experimental evidence at protein level: Swiss-Prot protein existence level 1. SOCS family proteins form part of a classical negative feedback system that regulates cytokine signal transduction. CIS is involved in the negative regulation of cytokines that signal through the JAK-STAT5 pathway such as erythropoietin, prolactin and interleukin 3 (IL3) receptor. Inhibits STAT5 trans-activation by suppressing its tyrosine phosphorylation. May be a substrate-recognition component of a SCF-like ECS (Elongin BC-CUL2/5-SOCS-box protein) E3 ubiquitin-protein ligase complex
   2788..2843    +  misc_feature   MCS: pUC18/19 multiple cloning site
   2850..2899    +  CDS            SET1 (fragment): solubility-enhancement tag derived from T7 phage gene 10B
   2907..2926    +  terminator     T7 terminator (fragment): transcription terminator for bacteriophage T7 RNA polymerase
   2948..3069    -  polyA_signal   SV40 poly(A) signal: SV40 polyadenylation signal
   3092..3160    -  CDS            large T antigen (fragment): large T antigen from SV40 (simian virus 40)
   3165..3197    +  rep_origin     M13 ori (fragment): M13 bacteriophage origin of replication; arrow indicates direction of (+) strand synthesis
   3198..3249    -  misc_feature   bom (fragment): basis of mobility region from pBR322
   3314..3671    +  promoter       SV40 promoter: SV40 enhancer and early promoter
   3722..4513    +  CDS            neo: KKA2_KLEPN - Also known as kan, nptII. Experimental evidence at protein level: Swiss-Prot protein existence level 1. Resistance to kanamycin, neomycin, paromomycin, ribostamycin, butirosin and gentamicin B. From Klebsiella pneumoniae.
   4580..4628    +  polyA_signal   poly(A) signal: synthetic polyadenylation signal
   4649..4741    -  CDS            tnpA (fragment): TN5P_ECOLX - Also known as tnp. Experimental evidence at protein level: Swiss-Prot protein existence level 1. Mediates transposition of transposon Tn5 by a 'cut and paste' mechanism. First, the monomeric transposase binds the 19 bp inverted DNA repeats flanking the transposon. Then, dimerization of the DNA- bound transposase creates a synaptic DNA complex. After nicking of the first DNA strand, excision of the transposon proceeds through a series of intermediates. The transposase then mediates the insertion of the transposon at a new site by strand transfer. The activity of the wild- type tran
   4784..4888    +  promoter       AmpR promoter: bla
   4889..5749    +  CDS            AmpR: β-lactamase; bla; confers resistance to ampicillin, carbenicillin, and related antibiotics
   5907..6495    -  rep_origin     ori: high-copy-number ColE1/pMB1/pBR322/pUC origin of replication
   6611..6894    +  misc_feature   cer region: ColE1-derived recombination site that helps to maintain plasmids as monomers
>Addgene plasmid #238744 | HaloTag-CISH Fusion Vector | addgene full sequence | sequence record 479864 | Addgene NGS Result
TCAATATTGGCCATTAGCCATATTATTCATTGGTTATATAGCATAAATCAATATTGGCTATTGGCCATTG
CATACGTTGTATCTATATCATAATATGTACATTTATATTGGCTCATGTCCAATATGACCGCCATGTTGGC
ATTGATTATTGACTAGTTATTAATAGTAATCAATTACGGGGTCATTAGTTCATAGCCCATATATGGAGTT
CCGCGTTACATAACTTACGGTAAATGGCCCGCCTGGCTGACCGCCCAACGACCCCCGCCCATTGACGTCA
ATAATGACGTATGTTCCCATAGTAACGCCAATAGGGACTTTCCATTGACGTCAATGGGTGGAGTATTTAC
GGTAAACTGCCCACTTGGCAGTACATCAAGTGTATCATATGCCAAGTCCGCCCCCTATTGACGTCAATGA
CGGTAAATGGCCCGCCTGGCATTATGCCCAGTACATGACCTTACGGGACTTTCCTACTTGGCAGTACATC
TACGTATTAGTCATCGCTATTACCATGGTGATGCGGTTTTGGCAGTACACCAATGGGCGTGGATAGCGGT
TTGACTCACGGGGATTTCCAAGTCTCCACCCCATTGACGTCAATGGGAGTTTGTTTTGGCACCAAAATCA
ACGGGACTTTCCAAAATGTCGTAATAACCCCGCCCCGTTGACGCAAATGGGCGGTAGGCGTGTACGGTGG
GAGGTCTATATAAGCAGAGCTGGTTTAGTGAACCGTCAGATCACTAGAAGCTTTATTGCGGTAGTTTATC
ACAGTTAAATTGCTAACGCAGTCAGTGCTTCTGACACAACAGTCTCGAACTTAAGCTGCAGAAGTTGGTC
GTGAGGCACTGGGCAGGTAAGTATCAAGGTTACAAGACAGGTTTAAGGAGACCAATAGAAACTGGGCTTG
TCGAGACAGAGAAGACTCTTGCGTTTCTGATAGGCACCTATTGGTCTTACTGACATCCACTTTGCCTTTC
TCTCCACAGGTGTCCACTCCCAGTTCAATTACAGCTCTTAAGGCTAGAGTATTAATACGACTCACTATAG
GGCTAGCAAAGCCACCATGGCAGAAATCGGTACTGGCTTTCCATTCGACCCCCATTATGTGGAAGTCCTG
GGCGAGCGCATGCACTACGTCGATGTTGGTCCGCGCGATGGCACCCCTGTGCTGTTCCTGCACGGTAACC
CGACCTCCTCCTACGTGTGGCGCAACATCATCCCGCATGTTGCACCGACCCATCGCTGCATTGCTCCAGA
CCTGATCGGTATGGGCAAATCCGACAAACCAGACCTGGGTTATTTCTTCGACGACCACGTCCGCTTCATG
GATGCCTTCATCGAAGCCCTGGGTCTGGAAGAGGTCGTCCTGGTCATTCACGACTGGGGCTCCGCTCTGG
GTTTCCACTGGGCCAAGCGCAATCCAGAGCGCGTCAAAGGTATTGCATTTATGGAGTTCATCCGCCCTAT
CCCGACCTGGGACGAATGGCCAGAATTTGCCCGCGAGACCTTCCAGGCCTTCCGCACCACCGACGTCGGC
CGCAAGCTGATCATCGATCAGAACGTTTTTATCGAGGGTACGCTGCCGATGGGTGTCGTCCGCCCGCTGA
CTGAAGTCGAGATGGACCATTACCGCGAGCCGTTCCTGAATCCTGTTGACCGCGAGCCACTGTGGCGCTT
CCCAAACGAGCTGCCAATCGCCGGTGAGCCAGCGAACATCGTCGCGCTGGTCGAAGAATACATGGACTGG
CTGCACCAGTCCCCTGTCCCGAAGCTGCTGTTCTGGGGCACCCCAGGCGTTCTGATCCCACCGGCCGAAG
CCGCTCGCCTGGCCAAAAGCCTGCCTAACTGCAAGGCTGTGGACATCGGCCCGGGTCTGAATCTGCTGCA
AGAAGACAACCCGGACCTGATCGGCAGCGAGATCGCGCGCTGGCTGTCGACGCTCGAGATTTCCGGCGAG
CCAACCACTGAGGATCTGTACTTTCAGAGCGATAACGCGATCGCCATGGTTCTCTGCGTTCAGGGACCTC
GTCCTTTGCTGGCTGTTGAGCGGACTGGTCAGCGGCCACTGTGGGCTCCGTCCCTGGAACTGCCCAAGCC
AGTCATGCAGCCATTGCCTGCTGGTGCCTTCCTCGAAGAGGTTGCAGAGGGTACCCCAGCCCAGACAGAG
AGTGAGCCAAAGGTGCTGGACCCAGAGGAGGATCTGCTGTGCATAGCCAAGACCTTCTCCTACCTTCGGG
AATCTGGCTGGTATTGGGGTTCCATTACGGCCAGCGAGGCCCGACAACACCTGCAGAAGATGCCAGAAGG
CACGTTCTTAGTACGTGACAGCACGCACCCCAGCTACCTGTTCACGCTGTCAGTGAAAACCACTCGTGGC
CCAACCAATGTACGCATTGAGTATGCCGACTCCAGCTTCCGTCTGGACTCCAACTGCTTGTCCAGGCCAC
GCATCCTGGCCTTTCCGGATGTGGTCAGCCTTGTGCAGCACTATGTGGCCTCCTGCACTGCTGATACCCG
AAGCGACAGCCCAGATCCTGCTCCCACCCCAGCCCTGCCTATGCCTAAGGAGGATGCGCCTAGTGACCCA
GCACTGCCTGCTCCTCCACCAGCTACTGCTGTACACCTAAAACTGGTGCAGCCCTTTGTACGCAGAAGCA
GTGCACGCAGCCTGCAACACCTGTGCCGCCTTGTTATCAACCGTCTGGTGGCCGATGTTGACTGCCTGCC
ACTGCCCCGGCGCATGGCTGACTACCTCCGACAGTACCCCTTCCAGCTCGTTTAAACGAATTCGGGCTCG
GTACCCGGGGATCCTCTAGAGTCGACCTGCAGGCATGCAAGCTGATCCGGCTGCTAACAAAGCCCGAAAG
GAAGCTGAGTTGGCTGCTGCCACCGCTGAGCAATAACTAGCATAACCCCTTGGGGCGGCCGCTTCGAGCA
GACATGATAAGATACATTGATGAGTTTGGACAAACCACAACTAGAATGCAGTGAAAAAAATGCTTTATTT
GTGAAATTTGTGATGCTATTGCTTTATTTGTAACCATTATAAGCTGCAATAAACAAGTTAACAACAACAA
TTGCATTCATTTTATGTTTCAGGTTCAGGGGGAGATGTGGGAGGTTTTTTTAAGCAAGTAAAACCTCTAC
AAATGTGGTAAAATCGAATTTTAACAAAATATTAACGCTTACAATTTCCTGATGCGGTATTTTCTCCTTA
CGCATCTGTGCGGTATTTCACACCGCATACGCGGATCTGCGCAGCACCATGGCCTGAAATAACCTCTGAA
AGAGGAACTTGGTTAGGTACCTTCTGAGGCGGAAAGAACCAGCTGTGGAATGTGTGTCAGTTAGGGTGTG
GAAAGTCCCCAGGCTCCCCAGCAGGCAGAAGTATGCAAAGCATGCATCTCAATTAGTCAGCAACCAGGTG
TGGAAAGTCCCCAGGCTCCCCAGCAGGCAGAAGTATGCAAAGCATGCATCTCAATTAGTCAGCAACCATA
GTCCCGCCCCTAACTCCGCCCATCCCGCCCCTAACTCCGCCCAGTTCCGCCCATTCTCCGCCCCATGGCT
GACTAATTTTTTTTATTTATGCAGAGGCCGAGGCCGCCTCGGCCTCTGAGCTATTCCAGAAGTAGTGAGG
AGGCTTTTTTGGAGGCCTAGGCTTTTGCAAAAAGCTTGATTCTTCTGACACAACAGTCTCGAACTTAAGG
CTAGAGCCACCATGATTGAACAAGATGGATTGCACGCAGGTTCTCCGGCCGCTTGGGTGGAGAGGCTATT
CGGCTATGACTGGGCACAACAGACAATCGGCTGCTCTGATGCCGCCGTGTTCCGGCTGTCAGCGCAGGGG
CGCCCGGTTCTTTTTGTCAAGACCGACCTGTCCGGTGCCCTGAATGAACTGCAGGACGAGGCAGCGCGGC
TATCGTGGCTGGCCACGACGGGCGTTCCTTGCGCAGCTGTGCTCGACGTTGTCACTGAAGCGGGAAGGGA
CTGGCTGCTATTGGGCGAAGTGCCGGGGCAGGATCTCCTGTCATCTCACCTTGCTCCTGCCGAGAAAGTA
TCCATCATGGCTGATGCAATGCGGCGGCTGCATACGCTTGATCCGGCTACCTGCCCATTCGACCACCAAG
CGAAACATCGCATCGAGCGAGCACGTACTCGGATGGAAGCCGGTCTTGTCGATCAGGATGATCTGGACGA
AGAGCATCAGGGGCTCGCGCCAGCCGAACTGTTCGCCAGGCTCAAGGCGCGCATGCCCGACGGCGAGGAT
CTCGTCGTGACCCATGGCGATGCCTGCTTGCCGAATATCATGGTGGAAAATGGCCGCTTTTCTGGATTCA
TCGACTGTGGCCGGCTGGGTGTGGCGGACCGCTATCAGGACATAGCGTTGGCTACCCGTGATATTGCTGA
AGAGCTTGGCGGCGAATGGGCTGACCGCTTCCTCGTGCTTTACGGTATCGCCGCTCCCGATTCGCAGCGC
ATCGCCTTCTATCGCCTTCTTGACGAGTTCTTCTGAGCGGGACTCTGGGGTTCGAAATGACCGACCAAGC
GACGCCCAACCTGCCATCACGATGGCCGCAATAAAATATCTTTATTTTCATTACATCTGTGTGTTGGTTT
TTTGTGTGAATCGATAGCGATAAGGATCCTCTTTGCGCTTGCGTTTTCCCTTGTCCAGATAGCCCAGTAG
CTGACATTCATCCGGGGTCAGCACCGTTTCTGCGGACTGGCTTTCTACGTAATGGTTTCTTAGACGTCAG
GTGGCACTTTTCGGGGAAATGTGCGCGGAACCCCTATTTGTTTATTTTTCTAAATACATTCAAATATGTA
TCCGCTCATGAGACAATAACCCTGATAAATGCTTCAATAATATTGAAAAAGGAAGAGTATGAGTATTCAA
CATTTCCGTGTCGCCCTTATTCCCTTTTTTGCGGCATTTTGCCTTCCTGTTTTTGCTCACCCAGAAACGC
TGGTGAAAGTAAAAGATGCTGAAGATCAGTTGGGTGCACGAGTGGGTTACATCGAACTGGATCTCAACAG
CGGTAAGATCCTTGAGAGTTTTCGCCCCGAAGAACGTTTTCCAATGATGAGCACTTTCAAAGTTCTGCTA
TGTGGCGCGGTATTATCCCGTATTGACGCCGGGCAAGAGCAACTCGGTCGCCGCATACACTATTCTCAGA
ATGACTTGGTTGAGTACTCACCAGTCACAGAAAAGCATCTTACGGATGGCATGACAGTAAGAGAATTATG
CAGTGCTGCCATAACCATGAGTGATAACACTGCGGCCAACTTACTTCTGACAACTATCGGAGGACCGAAG
GAGCTAACCGCTTTTTTGCACAACATGGGGGATCATGTAACTCGCCTTGATCGTTGGGAACCGGAGCTGA
ATGAAGCCATACCAAACGACGAGCGTGACACCACGATGCCTGTAGCAATGGCAACAACGTTGCGCAAACT
ATTAACTGGCGAACTACTTACTCTAGCTTCCCGGCAACAATTAATAGACTGGATGGAGGCGGATAAAGTT
GCAGGACCACTTCTGCGCTCGGCCCTTCCGGCTGGCTGGTTTATTGCTGATAAATCTGGAGCCGGTGAGC
GTGGGTCTCGCGGTATCATTGCAGCACTGGGGCCAGATGGTAAGCCCTCCCGTATCGTAGTTATCTACAC
GACGGGGAGTCAGGCAACTATGGATGAACGAAATAGACAGATCGCTGAGATAGGTGCCTCACTGATTAAG
CATTGGTAATTCGAAATGACCGACCAAGCGACGCCCAACCGGTATCAGCTCACTCAAAGGCGGTAATACG
GTTATCCACAGAATCAGGGGATAACGCAGGAAAGAACATGTGAGCAAAAGGCCAGCAAAAGGCCAGGAAC
CGTAAAAAGGCCGCGTTGCTGGCGTTTTTCCATAGGCTCCGCCCCCCTGACGAGCATCACAAAAATCGAC
GCTCAAGTCAGAGGTGGCGAAACCCGACAGGACTATAAAGATACCAGGCGTTTCCCCCTGGAAGCTCCCT
CGTGCGCTCTCCTGTTCCGACCCTGCCGCTTACCGGATACCTGTCCGCCTTTCTCCCTTCGGGAAGCGTG
GCGCTTTCTCATAGCTCACGCTGTAGGTATCTCAGTTCGGTGTAGGTCGTTCGCTCCAAGCTGGGCTGTG
TGCACGAACCCCCCGTTCAGCCCGACCGCTGCGCCTTATCCGGTAACTATCGTCTTGAGTCCAACCCGGT
AAGACACGACTTATCGCCACTGGCAGCAGCCACTGGTAACAGGATTAGCAGAGCGAGGTATGTAGGCGGT
GCTACAGAGTTCTTGAAGTGGTGGCCTAACTACGGCTACACTAGAAGGACAGTATTTGGTATCTGCGCTC
TGCTGAAGCCAGTTACCTTCGGAAAAAGAGTTGGTAGCTCTTGATCCGGCAAACAAACCACCGCTGGTAG
CGGTGGTTTTTTTGTTTGCAAGCAGCAGATTACGCGCAGAAAAAAAGGATTTCAAGAAGATCCTTTGATC
TTTTCTACGGGGTCTGACGCTCAGTGGAACGAAAACTCACGTTAAGGGATTTTGGTCATGAGATTATCAA
AAAGGATCTTCACCTAGATCCTTTTATAGTCCGGAAATACAGGAACGCACGCTGGATGGCCCTTCGCTGG
GATGGTGAAACCATGAAAAATGGCAGCTTCAGTGGATTAAGTGGGGGTAATGTGGCCTGTACCCTCTGGT
TGCATAGGTATTCATACGGTTAAAATTTATCAGGCGCGATTGCGGCAGTTTTTCGGGTGGTTTGTTGCCA
TTTTTACCTGTCTGCTGCCGTGATCGCGCTGAACGCGTTTTAGCGGTGCGTACAATTAAGGGATTATGGT
AAATCCACTTACTGTCTGCCCTCGTAGCCATCGAGATAAACCGCAGTACTCCGGCCACGATGCGTCCGGC
GTAGAGGATCGAGATCT
